Addgene plasmid #116937: pT7-HISx6-SUMOx10
Purpose: Bacterial expression vector for 10 sumo
Depositing lab: Liam Holt. Depositing organization: NYU Grossman School of Medicine. Publication: mTORC1 Controls Phase Separation and the Biophysical Properties of the Cytoplasm by Tuning Crowding. Delarue M, Brittingham GP, Pfeffer S, Surovtsev IV, Pinglay S, Kennedy KJ, Schaffer M, Gutierrez JI, Sang D, Poterewicz G, Chung JK, Plitzko JM, Groves JT, Jacobs-Wagner C, Engel BD, Holt LJ. Cell. 2018 Jul 12;174(2):338-349.e20. doi: 10.1016/j.cell.2018.05.042. Epub 2018 Jun 21. PubMed 29937223.
Backbone
  Vector backbone: pet28a
  Total vector size (bp): 8426
  Vector type: Bacterial Expression
Growth in bacteria
  Bacterial resistance: Kanamycin, 50 μg/mL
  Growth temperature: 37°C
  Growth strain: DH5alpha
  Copy number: Unknown
Gene/Insert
  Gene/Insert name: 10 SUMO
  Promoter: T7
  Tag / fusion protein: HIS (N terminal on insert)
  Cloning method: Gibson Cloning
  Sequencing primers: 5′ T7; 3′ AACTCAGCTTCCTTTCGGGCTTTG
Terms and licenses: Academic/Nonprofit Terms; Industry Terms: Not Available to Industry
How to cite: pT7-HISx6-SUMOx10 was a gift from Liam Holt (Addgene plasmid # 116937 ; http://n2t.net/addgene:116937 ; RRID:Addgene_116937)
