[The description below was written by a language model from this plasmid's Addgene catalogue record and pLannotate feature annotations shown in this document.]
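Description:
pT7-HISx6-SUMOx10 is a bacterial expression plasmid of about 8.4 kb built on the pET28a backbone and designed to produce a polypeptide of ten tandem SUMO domains in E. coli. It is selected with kanamycin through the aph(3')-Ia (KanR) gene. It replicates from a ColE1/pMB1-type origin accompanied by the pBR322 bom region and the rop gene, which moderates copy number; the catalogue lists copy number as unknown. An f1 origin is also present. Short fragments annotated as tetracycline resistance, and a partial AmpR promoter, are backbone remnants rather than functional markers.

The expression cassette follows the standard pET layout: a T7 promoter immediately followed by a lac operator, the strong T7 gene 10 ribosome binding site, the coding region, and a T7 terminator. The plasmid carries lacI under its own promoter, so transcription is repressed until IPTG is added in a host that supplies T7 RNA polymerase. The insert, assembled by Gibson cloning, is recorded as 10 SUMO with an N-terminal His tag for affinity purification. The automated annotation labels only two segments within the roughly 3.2 kb open region, as SUMO3- and SUMO2-like fragments, so it does not resolve all ten repeats, and the record does not state the SUMO paralogue or species. It also detects a His-tag sequence just downstream of the insert, likely the backbone's C-terminal tag; whether it is translated is not stated. It does not annotate the N-terminal tag.

The stated purpose is simply bacterial expression of the decameric SUMO protein. The associated publication concerns phase separation and cytoplasmic crowding, which suggests use as a multivalent scaffold component, though the record does not spell this out.
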