Features (pLannotate 1.2.2; 20 found; start..end, strand, type, name):
    182..203     -  protein_bind   CAP binding site: CAP binding activates transcription in the presence of cAMP. E. coli catabolite activator protein
    216..1298    -  CDS            lacI: lac repressor; lacI; The lac repressor binds to the lac operator to inhibit transcription in E. coli. This inhibition can be relieved by adding lactose or isopropyl-β-D-thiogalactopyranoside (IPTG).
   1299..1376    -  promoter       lacI promoter: lacI
   1384..1663    -  CDS            TcR (fragment): tetracycline efflux protein; tet; confers resistance to tetracycline
   1689..1707    +  promoter       T7 promoter: promoter for bacteriophage T7 RNA polymerase
   1708..1732    +  protein_bind   lac operator: The lac repressor binds to the lac operator to inhibit transcription in E. coli. This inhibition can be relieved by adding lactose or isopropyl-β-D-thiogalactopyranoside (IPTG). lac repressor encoded by lacI
   1749..1771    +  RBS            RBS: efficient ribosome binding site from bacteriophage T7 gene 10 (Olins and Rangwala, 1989)
   3417..3701    +  CDS            Sumo3 (fragment): SUMO3_MOUSE - Also known as Smt3a From Mus musculus (Mouse).
   4359..4628    +  CDS            SUMO2 (fragment): SUMO2_BOVIN - Also known as SMT3B From Bos taurus (Bovine).
   4971..4988    +  CDS            9xHis (fragment): 9xHis affinity tag
   4998..5047    +  CDS            SET1 (fragment): solubility-enhancement tag derived from T7 phage gene 10B
   5055..5102    +  terminator     T7 terminator: transcription terminator for bacteriophage T7 RNA polymerase
   5139..5567    +  rep_origin     f1 ori (sequence partly withheld): f1 bacteriophage origin of replication; arrow indicates direction of (+) strand synthesis
   5620..5677    +  promoter       AmpR promoter (fragment): bla
   5686..6501    -  CDS            KanR: aminoglycoside phosphotransferase; aph(3')-Ia; confers resistance to kanamycin in bacteria or G418 (Geneticin®) in eukaryotes
   6623..7211    +  rep_origin     ori: high-copy-number ColE1/pMB1/pBR322/pUC origin of replication
   7397..7536    -  misc_feature   bom: basis of mobility region from pBR322
   7638..7829    -  CDS            rop: Rop protein, which maintains plasmids at low copy number; rop
   7846..8226    +  CDS            YPB1_ECOLX: Protein predicted: Swiss-Prot protein existence level 4. From Escherichia coli.
   8298..167     -  CDS            TcR (fragment) (across the origin): tetracycline efflux protein; tet; confers resistance to tetracycline
>Addgene plasmid #116937 | pT7-HISx6-SUMOx10 | addgene full sequence | sequence record 232141 | Addgene NGS Result
CGCTCCAGCGAAAGCGGTCCTCGCCGAAAATGACCCAGAGCGCTGCCGGCACCTGTCCTACGAGTTGCAT
GATAAAGAAGACAGTCATAAGTGCGGCGACGATAGTCATGCCCCGCGCCCACCGGAAGGAGCTGACTGGG
TTGAAGGCTCTCAAGGGCATCGGTCGAGATCCCGGTGCCTAATGAGTGAGCTAACTTACATTAATTGCGT
TGCGCTCACTGCCCGCTTTCCAGTCGGGAAACCTGTCGTGCCAGCTGCATTAATGAATCGGCCAACGCGC
GGGGAGAGGCGGTTTGCGTATTGGGCGCCAGGGTGGTTTTTCTTTTCACCAGTGAGACGGGCAACAGCTG
ATTGCCCTTCACCGCCTGGCCCTGAGAGAGTTGCAGCAAGCGGTCCACGCTGGTTTGCCCCAGCAGGCGA
AAATCCTGTTTGATGGTGGTTAACGGCGGGATATAACATGAGCTGTCTTCGGTATCGTCGTATCCCACTA
CCGAGATATCCGCACCAACGCGCAGCCCGGACTCGGTAATGGCGCGCATTGCGCCCAGCGCCATCTGATC
GTTGGCAACCAGCATCGCAGTGGGAACGATGCCCTCATTCAGCATTTGCATGGTTTGTTGAAAACCGGAC
ATGGCACTCCAGTCGCCTTCCCGTTCCGCTATCGGCTGAATTTGATTGCGAGTGAGATATTTATGCCAGC
CAGCCAGACGCAGACGCGCCGAGACAGAACTTAATGGGCCCGCTAACAGCGCGATTTGCTGGTGACCCAA
TGCGACCAGATGCTCCACGCCCAGTCGCGTACCGTCTTCATGGGAGAAAATAATACTGTTGATGGGTGTC
TGGTCAGAGACATCAAGAAATAACGCCGGAACATTAGTGCAGGCAGCTTCCACAGCAATGGCATCCTGGT
CATCCAGCGGATAGTTAATGATCAGCCCACTGACGCGTTGCGCGAGAAGATTGTGCACCGCCGCTTTACA
GGCTTCGACGCCGCTTCGTTCTACCATCGACACCACCACGCTGGCACCCAGTTGATCGGCGCGAGATTTA
ATCGCCGCGACAATTTGCGACGGCGCGTGCAGGGCCAGACTGGAGGTGGCAACGCCAATCAGCAACGACT
GTTTGCCCGCCAGTTGTTGTGCCACGCGGTTGGGAATGTAATTCAGCTCCGCCATCGCCGCTTCCACTTT
TTCCCGCGTTTTCGCAGAAACGTGGCTGGCCTGGTTCACCACGCGGGAAACGGTCTGATAAGAGACACCG
GCATACTCTGCGACATCGTATAACGTTACTGGTTTCACATTCACCACCCTGAATTGACTCTCTTCCGGGC
GCTATCATGCCATACCGCGAAAGGTTTTGCGCCATTCGATGGTGTCCGGGATCTCGACGCTCTCCCTTAT
GCGACTCCTGCATTAGGAAGCAGCCCAGTAGTAGGTTGAGGCCGTTGAGCACCGCCGCCGCAAGGAATGG
TGCATGCAAGGAGATGGCGCCCAACAGTCCCCCGGCCACGGGGCCTGCCACCATACCCACGCCGAAACAA
GCGCTCATGAGCCCGAAGTGGCGAGCCCGATCTTCCCCATCGGTGATGTCGGCGATATAGGCGCCAGCAA
CCGCACCTGTGGCGCCGGTGATGCCGGCCACGATGCGTCCGGCGTAGAGGATCGAGATCGATCTCGATCC
CGCGAAATTAATACGACTCACTATAGGGGAATTGTGAGCGGATAACAATTCCCCTTAATTAAAATAATTT
TGTTTAACTTTAAGAAGGAGATATACATAAGCTTATGGGCAGCAGCCATCACCATCATCACCACACTAGT
GGTTCATCCGGATCTTCAGGGAGTTCTGGTTCAAGCATGTCAGAAGAGAAGCCTAAGGAGGGCGTGAAAA
CCGAGAATGACCACATTAACTTGAAGGTTGCTGGACAGGATGGGTCCGTGGTTCAGTTCAAAATTAAACG
CCACACACCGTTGTCGAAACTGATGAAAGCGTACAGCGAACGCCAGGGTCTTTCTATGCGTCAGATTCGC
TTCCGCTTTGATGGTCAACCGATTAATGAAACGGACACGCCGGCACAGCTGGAGATGGAGGATGAAGACA
CTATCGACGTATTTCAGCAGCAGACCGTCGTAGGGGGCTCCGGCGGAAGCGGGGGGTCGGGAGGTTCCAT
GAGCGAAGAGAAACCAAAAGAAGGAGTTAAAACCGAAAACGACCATATCAACCTGAAGGTCGCCGGTCAG
GACGGCTCAGTCGTGCAGTTCAAGATTAAACGTCATACCCCATTAAGTAAGCTGATGAAGGCGTATAGTG
AGCGCCAAGGCTTGTCGATGCGCCAGATTCGTTTTCGCTTTGATGGTCAGCCAATCAACGAAACCGACAC
CCCGGCGCAGCTGGAAATGGAAGATGAAGATACCATCGATGTGTTCCAACAGCAAACGGTTGTTGGCGGA
AGCGGCGGGAGCGGTGGTAGCGGGGGTTCTATGTCCGAAGAAAAACCGAAAGAGGGTGTGAAGACTGAAA
ACGACCACATTAATCTGAAGGTGGCGGGCCAGGACGGTTCCGTTGTTCAGTTTAAAATCAAACGTCACAC
CCCGCTGTCGAAACTGATGAAAGCCTATAGCGAACGTCAAGGGCTGAGCATGCGTCAAATTCGTTTTCGC
TTTGATGGTCAGCCAATCAACGAAACCGATACACCGGCGCAGCTGGAGATGGAAGACGAGGACACCATTG
ACGTCTTCCAGCAACAAACTGTAGTGGGTGGCTCCGGTGGCTCTGGTGGGTCTGGTGGCTCGATGAGTGA
GGAAAAACCCAAAGAAGGCGTCAAGACTGAGAACGATCATATTAACCTGAAAGTCGCGGGTCAAGATGGT
TCAGTGGTGCAGTTCAAAATTAAACGCCACACCCCGCTGTCAAAGCTGATGAAAGCCTATAGTGAGCGTC
AAGGTCTGTCGATGCGCCAGATCCGCTTTCGCTTTGATGGTCAGCCAATCAACGAGACAGACACTCCGGC
ACAACTGGAGATGGAAGATGAAGACACCATCGATGTTTTTCAACAGCAGACCGTGGTGGGAGGGAGCGGC
GGTAGCGGGGGATCAGGTGGTAGTATGTCTGAGGAAAAGCCGAAGGAAGGGGTAAAGACCGAAAATGATC
ACATTAATCTGAAAGTTGCGGGCCAAGATGGTAGTGTAGTGCAATTTAAAATCAAGCGTCACACCCCGTT
ATCTAAACTGATGAAAGCATATAGCGAACGCCAAGGCCTGTCTATGCGCCAGATTCGCTTTCGCTTTGAC
GGGCAACCAATTAATGAAACGGACACCCCGGCACAACTGGAAATGGAAGACGAGGATACTATTGACGTGT
TTCAGCAACAGACAGTCGTAGGTTCATCCGGATCTTCAGGGAGTTCTGGTTCAAGCATGAGCGAAGAGAA
ACCTAAAGAAGGAGTTAAAACCGAAAATGACCATATCAACCTGAAGGTGGCCGGCCAGGACGGCTCAGTC
GTGCAGTTCAAGATCAAACGTCATACCCCATTAAGTAAGCTGATGAAGGCGTATAGTGAGCGCCAAGGCT
TGTCGATGCGCCAGATTCGTTTCCGCTTTGACGGTCAGCCAATCAACGAAACCGACACCCCGGCGCAGCT
GGAAATGGAAGACGAAGATACTATCGATGTGTTCCAACAGCAAACGGTGGTGGGCGGCTCCGGGGGAAGC
GGGGGGTCCGGAGGTAGTAGATCCATGTCAGAAGAGAAGCCTAAGGAAGGCGTGAAAACCGAGAATGACC
ACATTAACTTGAAGGTTGCTGGACAGGATGGGTCCGTGGTTCAGTTCAAGATTAAACGCCATACACCGTT
GTCGAAACTGATGAAGGCGTACAGCGAACGTCAGGGTCTTTCTATGCGTCAGATTCGCTTCCGCTTTGAT
GGTCAACCGATTAATGAAACGGACACGCCGGCACAGCTGGAGATGGAGGATGAGGACACTATCGACGTAT
TTCAGCAACAGACCGTTGTTGGATCTTCAGGATCAAGCGGTTCATCTGGTAGTTCCATGTCCGAAGAAAA
ACCGAAGGAGGGTGTGAAGACTGAAAACGACCATATTAATCTGAAGGTGGCGGGCCAGGACGGTTCCGTT
GTTCAGTTTAAGATCAAACGCCACACCCCGCTGTCGAAACTGATGAAAGCCTATAGTGAACGTCAAGGGC
TGAGCATGCGTCAAATTCGTTTTCGCTTTGATGGTCAACCAATCAACGAAACCGATACACCGGCGCAGCT
GGAAATGGAAGACGAGGACACCATTGACGTCTTCCAGCAACAAACTGTTGTTGGTTCCTCTGGAAGCTCA
GGATCTAGTGGGTCATCAATGAGTGAAGAAAAACCCAAGGAAGGCGTCAAGACTGAGAACGATCATATTA
ACCTGAAAGTCGCGGGTCAAGATGGTTCAGTGGTGCAGTTTAAAATTAAACGCCACACCCCGTTGTCAAA
GCTGATGAAAGCCTATAGTGAACGTCAAGGTCTGTCGATGCGCCAGATCCGCTTCCGCTTTGATGGTCAG
CCAATCAACGAGACAGACACTCCGGCACAACTGGAGATGGAAGATGAAGACACCATCGATGTTTTCCAAC
AGCAGACCGTTGTTGGTTCATCAGGTTCATCCGGATCTAGCGGGTCAAGTATGTCTGAAGAAAAGCCGAA
GGAAGGGGTAAAGACCGAAAATGATCACATTAATCTGAAAGTTGCGGGCCAGGATGGTAGTGTAGTGCAA
TTTAAAATTAAACGTCACACCCCGTTGTCTAAACTGATGAAAGCATATAGCGAACGCCAAGGCCTGTCTA
TGCGCCAGATTCGCTTTCGCTTTGACGGGCAACCAATCAATGAAACGGACACCCCGGCACAACTGGAAAT
GGAAGACGAGGACACTATTGACGTGTTTCAGCAACAGACATCTAGATAAACCGGTGCGGCCGCACTCGAG
CACCACCACCACCACCACTGAGATCCGGCTGCTAACAAAGCCCGAAAGGAAGCTGAGTTGGCTGCTGCCA
CCGCTGAGCAATAACTAGCATAACCCCTTGGGGCCTCTAAACGGGTCTTGAGGGGTTTTTTGCTGAAAGG
AGGAACTATATCCGGATTGGCGAATGGG
[124 nt withheld, positions 5139-5262]
C
[91 nt withheld, positions 5264-5354]
A
[49 nt withheld, positions 5356-5404]
CCTTTGACGTTGGAGTCCACGTTCTTT
[37 nt withheld, positions 5432-5468]
ACCCTATCTCGGTCTATTCTTTTGATTTATAAGGGATTTTGCCGATTTCGGCCTATTGGTTAAAAAATGA
GCTGATTTAACAAAAATTTAACGCGAATTTTAACAAAATATTAACGCTTACAATTTAGGTGGCACTTTTC
GGGGAAATGTGCGCGGAACCCCTATTTGTTTATTTTTCTAAATACATTCAAATATGTATCCGCTCATGAA
TTAATTCTTAGAAAAACTCATCGAGCATCAAATGAAACTGCAATTTATTCATATCAGGATTATCAATACC
ATATTTTTGAAAAAGCCGTTTCTGTAATGAAGGAGAAAACTCACCGAGGCAGTTCCATAGGATGGCAAGA
TCCTGGTATCGGTCTGCGATTCCGACTCGTCCAACATCAATACAACCTATTAATTTCCCCTCGTCAAAAA
TAAGGTTATCAAGTGAGAAATCACCATGAGTGACGACTGAATCCGGTGAGAATGGCAAAAGTTTATGCAT
TTCTTTCCAGACTTGTTCAACAGGCCAGCCATTACGCTCGTCATCAAAATCACTCGCATCAACCAAACCG
TTATTCATTCGTGATTGCGCCTGAGCGAGACGAAATACGCGATCGCTGTTAAAAGGACAATTACAAACAG
GAATCGAATGCAACCGGCGCAGGAACACTGCCAGCGCATCAACAATATTTTCACCTGAATCAGGATATTC
TTCTAATACCTGGAATGCTGTTTTCCCGGGGATCGCAGTGGTGAGTAACCATGCATCATCAGGAGTACGG
ATAAAATGCTTGATGGTCGGAAGAGGCATAAATTCCGTCAGCCAGTTTAGTCTGACCATCTCATCTGTAA
CATCATTGGCAACGCTACCTTTGCCATGTTTCAGAAACAACTCTGGCGCATCGGGCTTCCCATACAATCG
ATAGATTGTCGCACCTGATTGCCCGACATTATCGCGAGCCCATTTATACCCATATAAATCAGCATCCATG
TTGGAATTTAATCGCGGCCTAGAGCAAGACGTTTCCCGTTGAATATGGCTCATAACACCCCTTGTATTAC
TGTTTATGTAAGCAGACAGTTTTATTGTTCATGACCAAAATCCCTTAACGTGAGTTTTCGTTCCACTGAG
CGTCAGACCCCGTAGAAAAGATCAAAGGATCTTCTTGAGATCCTTTTTTTCTGCGCGTAATCTGCTGCTT
GCAAACAAAAAAACCACCGCTACCAGCGGTGGTTTGTTTGCCGGATCAAGAGCTACCAACTCTTTTTCCG
AAGGTAACTGGCTTCAGCAGAGCGCAGATACCAAATACTGTCCTTCTAGTGTAGCCGTAGTTAGGCCACC
ACTTCAAGAACTCTGTAGCACCGCCTACATACCTCGCTCTGCTAATCCTGTTACCAGTGGCTGCTGCCAG
TGGCGATAAGTCGTGTCTTACCGGGTTGGACTCAAGACGATAGTTACCGGATAAGGCGCAGCGGTCGGGC
TGAACGGGGGGTTCGTGCACACAGCCCAGCTTGGAGCGAACGACCTACACCGAACTGAGATACCTACAGC
GTGAGCTATGAGAAAGCGCCACGCTTCCCGAAGGGAGAAAGGCGGACAGGTATCCGGTAAGCGGCAGGGT
CGGAACAGGAGAGCGCACGAGGGAGCTTCCAGGGGGAAACGCCTGGTATCTTTATAGTCCTGTCGGGTTT
CGCCACCTCTGACTTGAGCGTCGATTTTTGTGATGCTCGTCAGGGGGGCGGAGCCTATGGAAAAACGCCA
GCAACGCGGCCTTTTTACGGTTCCTGGCCTTTTGCTGGCCTTTTGCTCACATGTTCTTTCCTGCGTTATC
CCCTGATTCTGTGGATAACCGTATTACCGCCTTTGAGTGAGCTGATACCGCTCGCCGCAGCCGAACGACC
GAGCGCAGCGAGTCAGTGAGCGAGGAAGCGGAAGAGCGCCTGATGCGGTATTTTCTCCTTACGCATCTGT
GCGGTATTTCACACCGCAATGGTGCACTCTCAGTACAATCTGCTCTGATGCCGCATAGTTAAGCCAGTAT
ACACTCCGCTATCGCTACGTGACTGGGTCATGGCTGCGCCCCGACACCCGCCAACACCCGCTGACGCGCC
CTGACGGGCTTGTCTGCTCCCGGCATCCGCTTACAGACAAGCTGTGACCGTCTCCGGGAGCTGCATGTGT
CAGAGGTTTTCACCGTCATCACCGAAACGCGCGAGGCAGCTGCGGTAAAGCTCATCAGCGTGGTCGTGAA
GCGATTCACAGATGTCTGCCTGTTCATCCGCGTCCAGCTCGTTGAGTTTCTCCAGAAGCGTTAATGTCTG
GCTTCTGATAAAGCGGGCCATGTTAAGGGCGGTTTTTTCCTGTTTGGTCACTGATGCCTCCGTGTAAGGG
GGATTTCTGTTCATGGGGGTAATGATACCGATGAAACGAGAGAGGATGCTCACGATACGGGTTACTGATG
ATGAACATGCCCGGTTACTGGAACGTTGTGAGGGTAAACAACTGGCGGTATGGATGCGGCGGGACCAGAG
AAAAATCACTCAGGGTCAATGCCAGCGCTTCGTTAATACAGATGTAGGTGTTCCACAGGGTAGCCAGCAG
CATCCTGCGATGCAGATCCGGAACATAATGGTGCAGGGCGCTGACTTCCGCGTTTCCAGACTTTACGAAA
CACGGAAACCGAAGACCATTCATGTTGTTGCTCAGGTCGCAGACGTTTTGCAGCAGCAGTCGCTTCACGT
TCGCTCGCGTATCGGTGATTCATTCTGCTAACCAGTAAGGCAACCCCGCCAGCCTAGCCGGGTCCTCAAC
GACAGGAGCACGATCATGCGCACCCGTGGGGCCGCCATGCCGGCGATAATGGCCTGCTTCTCGCCGAAAC
GTTTGGTGGCGGGACCAGTGACGAAGGCTTGAGCGAGGGCGTGCAAGATTCCGAATACCGCAAGCGACAG
GCCGATCATCGTCG
